>Addgene plasmid #194345 | pECNUS_P3 | addgene full sequence | sequence record 388967 | Addgene NGS Result
TCTGTGAAGACAAACTAGAATTCGAGCTCGGAGCATCTTCATTCTTAAGATATGAAGATAATCTTCAAAA
GGCCCCTGGGAATCTGAAAGAAGAGAAGCAGGCCCATTTATATGGGAAAGAACAATAGTATTTCTTATAT
AGGCCCATTTAAGTTGAAAACAATCTTCAAAAGTCCCACATCGCTTAGATAAGAAAACGAAGCTGAGTTT
ATATACAGCTAGAGTCGAAGTAGTGATTGTGAGACCGTCACAGCTTGTCTGTAAGCGGATGCCGGGAGCA
GACAAGCCCGTCAGGGCGCGTCAGCGGGTGTTGGCGGGTGTCGGGGCTGGCTTAACTATGCGGCATCAGA
GCAGATTGTACTGAGAGTGCACCATATGCGGTGTGAAATACCGCACAGATGCGTAAGGAGAAAATACCGC
ATCAGGCGCCATTCGCCATTCAGGCTGCGCAACTGTTGGGAAGGGCGATCGGTGCGGGCCTCTTCGCTAT
TACGCCAGCTGGCGAAAGGGGGATGTGCTGCAAGGCGATTAAGTTGGGTAACGCCAGGGTTTTCCCAGTC
ACGACGTTGTAAAACGACGGCCAGTGAATTCGAGCTCGGTACCCGGGGATCCTCTAGAGTCGACCTGCAG
GCATGCAAGCTTGGCGTAATCATGGTCATAGCTGTTTCCTGTGTGAAATTGTTATCCGCTCACAATTCCA
CACAACATACGAGCCGGAAGCATAAAGTGTAAAGCCTGGGGTGCCTAATGAGTGAGCTAACTCACATTAA
TTGCGTTGCGCTCACTGCCCGCTTTCCAGTCGGGAAACCTGTCGTGCCAGCTGCGGTCTCAGTTTAAGAG
CTATGCTGGAAACAGCATAGCAAGTTTAAATAAGGCTAGTCCGTTATCAACTTGAAAAAGTGGCACCGAG
TCGGTGCTTTTTTTTGCAAAATTTTCCAGATCGATTTCTTCTTCCTCTGTTCTTCGGCGTTCAATTTCTG
GGGTCGCTTTACTTGTCTTCTGCACGAAGTGGTTTAAACTATCAGTGTTTGACAGGATATATTGGCGGGT
AAACCTAAGAGAAAAGAGCGTTTATTAGAATAATCGGATATTTAAAAGGGCGTGAAAAGGTTTATCCGTT
CGTCCATTTGTATGTGCATGCCAACCACAGGGTTCCCCAGATCAGGCGCTGGCTGCTGAACCCCCAGCCG
GAACTGACCCCACAAGGCCCTAGCGTTTGCAATGCACCAGGTCATCATTGACCCAGGCGTGTTCCACCAG
GCCGCTGCCTCGCAACTCTTCGCAGGCTTCGCCGACCTGCTCGCGCCACTTCTTCACGCGGGTGGAATCC
GATCCGCACATGAGGCGGAAGGTTTCCAGCTTGAGCGGGTACGGCTCCCGGTGCGAGCTGAAATAGTCGA
ACATCCGTCGGGCCGTCGGCGACAGCTTGCGGTACTTCTCCCATATGAATTTCGTGTAGTGGTCGCCAGC
AAACAGCACGACGATTTCCTCGTCGATCAGGACCTGGCAACGGGACGTTTTCTTGCCACGGTCCAGGACG
CGGAAGCGGTGCAGCAGCGACACCGATTCCAGGTGCCCAACGCGGTCGGACGTGAAGCCCATCGCCGTCG
CCTGTAGGCGCGACAGGCATTCCTCGGCCTTCGTGTAATACCGGCCATTGATCGACCAGCCCAGGTCCTG
GCAAAGCTCGTAGAACGTGAAGGTGATCGGCTCGCCGATAGGGGTGCGCTTCGCGTACTCCAACACCTGC
TGCCACACCAGTTCGTCATCGTCGGCCCGCAGCTCGACGCCGGTGTAGGTGATCTTCACGTCCTTGTTGA
CGTGGAAAATGACCTTGTTTTGCAGCGCCTCGCGCGGGATTTTCTTGTTGCGCGTGGTGAACAGGGCAGA
GCGGGCCGTGTCGTTTGGCATCGCTCGCATCGTGTCCGGCCACGGCGCAATATCGAACAAGGAAAGCTGC
ATTTCCTTGATCTGCTGCTTCGTGTGTTTCAGCAACGCGGCCTGCTTGGCCTCGCTGACCTGTTTTGCCA
GGTCCTCGCCGGCGGTTTTTCGCTTCTTGGTCGTCATAGTTCCTCGCGTGTCGATGGTCATCGACTTCGC
CAAACCTGCCGCCTCCTGTTCAAGACGACGCGAACGCTCCACGGCGGCCGATGGCGCGGGCAGGGCAGGG
GGAGCCAGTTGCACGCTGTCGCGCTCGATCTTGGCCGTAGCTTGCTGGACCATCGAGCCGACGGACTGGA
AGGTTTCGCGGGGCGCACGCATGACGGTGCGGCTTGCGATGGTTTCGGCATCCTCGGCGGAAAACCCCGC
GTCGATCAGTTCTTGCCTGTATGCCTTCCGGTCAAACGTCCGATTCATTCACCCTCCTTGCGGGATTGCC
CCGACTCACGCCGGGGCAATGTGCCCTTATTCCTGATTTGACCCGCCTGGTGCCTTGGTGTCCAGATAAT
CCACCTTATCGGCAATGAAGTCGGTCCCGTAGACCGTCTGGCCGTCCTTCTCGTACTTGGTATTCCGAAT
CTTGCCCTGCACGAATACCAGCGACCCCTTGCCCAAATACTTGCCGTGGGCCTCGGCCTGAGAGCCAAAA
CACTTGATGCGGAAGAAGTCGGTGCGCTCCTGCTTGTCGCCGGCATCGTTGCGCCACATCTAGGATCTGC
CAGGAACCGTAAAAAGGCCGCGTTGCTGGCGTTTTTCCATAGGCTCCGCCCCCCTGACGAGCATCACAAA
AATCGACGCTCAAGTCAGAGGTGGCGAAACCCGACAGGACTATAAAGATACCAGGCGTTTCCCCCTGGAA
GCTCCCTCGTGCGCTCTCCTGTTCCGACCCTGCCGCTTACCGGATACCTGTCCGCCTTTCTCCCTTCGGG
AAGCGTGGCGCTTTCTCATAGCTCACGCTGTAGGTATCTCAGTTCGGTGTAGGTCGTTCGCTCCAAGCTG
GGCTGTGTGCACGAACCCCCCGTTCAGCCCGACCGCTGCGCCTTATCCGGTAACTATCGTCTTGAGTCCA
ACCCGGTAAGACACGACTTATCGCCACTGGCAGCAGCCACTGGTAACAGGATTAGCAGAGCGAGGTATGT
AGGCGGTGCTACAGAGTTCTTGAAGTGGTGGCCTAACTACGGCTACACTAGAAGAACAGTATTTGGTATC
TGCGCTCTGCTGAAGCCAGTTACCTTCGGAAAAAGAGTTGGTAGCTCTTGATCCGGCAAACAAACCACCG
CTGGTAGCGGTGGTTTTTTTGTTTGCAAGCAGCAGATTACGCGCAGAAAAAAAGGATCTCAAGAAGATCC
TTTGATCTTTTCTACGGGGTCTGACGCTCAGTGGAACGAAAACTCACGTTAAGGGATTTTGGTCATGAGA
TTATCAAAAAGGATCTTCACCTAGATCCTTTTAAATTAAAAATGAAGTTTTAAATCAATCTAAAGTATAT
ATGAGTAAACTTGGTCTGACAGTTACCAATGCTTAATCAGTGAGGCACCTATCTCAGCGATCTGTCTATT
TCGTTCATCCATAGTTGCCTGACTCCCCGTCGTGTAGATAACTACGATACGGGAGGGCTTACCATCTGGC
CCCAGTGCTGCAATGATACCGCGAGAACCACGCTCACCGGCTCCAGATTTATCAGCAATAAACCAGCCAG
CCGGAAGGGCCGAGCGCAGAAGTGGTCCTGCAACTTTATCCGCCTCCATCCAGTCTATTAATTGTTGCCG
GGAAGCTAGAGTAAGTAGTTCGCCAGTTAATAGTTTGCGCAACGTTGTTGCCATTGCTACAGGCATCGTG
GTGTCACGCTCGTCGTTTGGTATGGCTTCATTCAGCTCCGGTTCCCAACGATCAAGGCGAGTTACATGAT
CCCCCATGTTGTGCAAAAAAGCGGTTAGCTCCTTCGGTCCTCCGATCGTTGTCAGAAGTAAGTTGGCCGC
AGTGTTATCACTCATGGTTATGGCAGCACTGCATAATTCTCTTACTGTCATGCCATCCGTAAGATGCTTT
TCTGTGACTGGTGAGTACTCAACCAAGTCATTCTGAGAATAGTGTATGCGGCGACCGAGTTGCTCTTGCC
CGGCGTCAATACGGGATAATACCGCGCCACATAGCAGAACTTTAAAAGTGCTCATCATTGGAAAACGTTC
TTCGGGGCGAAAACTCTCAAGGATCTTACCGCTGTTGAGATCCAGTTCGATGTAACCCACTCGTGCACCC
AACTGATCTTCAGCATCTTTTACTTTCACCAGCGTTTCTGGGTGAGCAAAAACAGGAAGGCAAAATGCCG
CAAAAAAGGGAATAAGGGCGACACGGAAATGTTGAATACTCATACTCTTCCTTTTTCAATATTATTGAAG
CATTTATCAAGGTTATTGTCTCATGAGCGGATACATATTTGAATGTATTTAGAAAAATAAACAAATAGGG
GTTCCGCGCACGAATTGGCCAGCGCTGCCATTTTTGGGGTGAGGCCGTTCGCGGCCGAGGGGCGCAGCCC
CTGGGGGGATGGGAGGCCCGCGTTAGCGGGCCGGGAGGGTTCGAGAAGGGGGGGCACCCCCCTTCGGCGT
GCGCGGTCACGCGCACAGGGCGCAGCCCTGGTTAAAAACAAGGTTTATAAATATTGGTTTAAAAGCAGGT
TAAAAGACAGGTTAGCGGTGGCCGAAAAACGGGCGGAAACCCTTGCAAATGCTGGATTTTCTGCCTGTGG
ACAGCCCCTCAAATGTCAATAGGTGCGCCCCTCATCTGTCAGCACTCTGCCCCTCAAGTGTCAAGGATCG
CGCCCCTCATCTGTCAGTAGTCGCGCCCCTCAAGTGTCAATACCGCAGGGCACTTATCCCCAGGCTTGTC
CACATCATCTGTGGGAAACTCGCGTAAAATCAGGCGTTTTCGCCGATTTGCGAGGCTGGCCAGCTCCACG
TCGCCGGCCGAAATCGAGCCTGCCCCTCATCTGTCAACGCCGCGCCGGGTGAGTCGGCCCCTCAAGTGTC
AACGTCCGCCCCTCATCTGTCAGTGAGGGCCAAGTTTTCCGCGAGGTATCCACAACGCCGGCGGCCGCGG
TGTCTCGCACACGGCTTCGACGGCGTTTCTGGCGCGTTTGCAGGGCCATAGACGGCCGCCAGCCCAGCGG
CGAGGGCAACCAGCCCGGTGAGCGTCGCAAAGGAGATCCTGATCTGACTGATGGGCTGCCTGTATCGAGT
GGTGATTTTGTGCCGAGCTGCCGGTCGGGGAGCTGTTGGCTGGCTGGTGGCAGGATATATTGTGGTGTAA
ACAAATTGACGCTTAGACAACTTAATAACACATTGCGGACGTTTTTAATGTACTGGGGTGGATGCAGTGG
GCCCCAC
Features (pLannotate 1.2.2; 17 found; start..end, strand, type, name):
    167..183     +  promoter       AtU6 promoter (fragment): consensus promoter from the three Arabidopsis U6 snRNA genes (Waibel and Filipowicz, 1990; Nekrasov et al., 2013)
    327..426     +  misc_feature   bom (fragment): basis of mobility region from pBR322
    432..589     -  CDS            lacZα (fragment): LacZα fragment of β-galactosidase; lacZ fragment
    586..642     +  misc_feature   MCS: pUC18/19 multiple cloning site
    679..695     -  protein_bind   lac operator: The lac repressor binds to the lac operator to inhibit transcription in E. coli. This inhibition can be relieved by adding lactose or isopropyl-β-D-thiogalactopyranoside (IPTG). lac repressor encoded by lacI
    703..733     -  promoter       lac promoter: promoter for the E. coli lac operon
    748..769     -  protein_bind   CAP binding site: CAP binding activates transcription in the presence of cAMP. E. coli catabolite activator protein
    782..824     -  CDS            lacI (fragment): lac repressor; lacI; The lac repressor binds to the lac operator to inhibit transcription in E. coli. This inhibition can be relieved by adding lactose or isopropyl-β-D-thiogalactopyranoside (IPTG).
    850..917     +  misc_RNA       tracrRNA (fragment): trans-activating CRISPR RNA for the Streptococcus pyogenes CRISPR/Cas9 system
   1030..1054    +  misc_feature   RB T-DNA repeat: right border repeat from nopaline C58 T-DNA
   1166..1186    -  CDS            TetR (fragment): tetracycline resistance regulatory protein; tetR
   1213..2358    -  CDS            trfA: TRFA_ECOLX - Experimental evidence at protein level: Swiss-Prot protein existence level 1. Also involved in plasmid copy number control, promoting intermolecular coupling of protein bound iterons at oriV, which inhibits replication initiation. From Escherichia coli.
   2694..3282    -  rep_origin     ori: high-copy-number ColE1/pMB1/pBR322/pUC origin of replication
   3453..4313    -  CDS            AmpR: β-lactamase; bla; confers resistance to ampicillin, carbenicillin, and related antibiotics
   4314..4418    -  promoter       AmpR promoter: bla
   4505..5136    -  rep_origin     oriV: incP origin of replication
   5228..5252    +  misc_feature   LB T-DNA repeat: left border repeat from nopaline C58 T-DNA
