[The description below was written by a language model from this plasmid's Addgene catalogue record and pLannotate feature annotations shown in this document.]
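Description:
pECNUS_P3 is a plant-expression entry clone for multiplexed CRISPR guide assembly, built by modifying the pICH47751 backbone; the record describes it as the "position 3" sgRNA entry clone. The 5,327 bp plasmid is maintained in E. coli at high copy through a ColE1/pUC-type origin and selected with ampicillin via the AmpR (β-lactamase) gene and its promoter. It also carries the broad-host-range IncP oriV together with the trfA replication initiator, and nopaline-type left and right T-DNA border repeats flank the cargo region, features characteristic of binary-style vectors that can replicate in Agrobacterium.

The insert, listed as roughly 975 bp, combines an sgRNA expression cassette with a LacZ marker. The catalogue names an Arabidopsis thaliana U6 promoter, a Pol III promoter commonly used to transcribe guide RNAs in plants, although the automated annotation detects only a short matching fragment of it. Downstream, on the opposite strand, lies a lacZα fragment with its lac promoter, lac operator, CAP binding site and a pUC18/19 multiple cloning site, followed by a partial match to the Streptococcus pyogenes tracrRNA that corresponds to the Cas9 guide scaffold. This order suggests that lacZα acts as a replaceable placeholder between promoter and scaffold, allowing blue/white screening when a spacer is inserted, though the record does not spell out that mechanism. BsaI sites are recorded at both cloning junctions and are retained, consistent with Type IIS (Golden Gate-style) assembly in which position-specific entry clones are joined in a fixed order. Small bom, lacI and TetR fragments appear to be backbone remnants. The associated work concerns designing minimal gRNA sets covering multiple targets across genomes.
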