Addgene plasmid #194345: pECNUS_P3
Purpose: sgRNA position entry clone 3
Depositing lab: Eunyoung Chae. Depositing organization: National University of Singapore. Publication: Generating minimum set of gRNA to cover multiple targets in multiple genomes with MINORg. Lee RR, Cher WY, Wang J, Chen Y, Chae E. Nucleic Acids Res. 2023 Mar 15:gkad142. doi: 10.1093/nar/gkad142. PubMed 36919598.
Backbone
  Vector backbone: pICH47751
  Backbone size w/o insert (bp): 4968
  Total vector size (bp): 5327
  Vector type: Plant Expression
Growth in bacteria
  Bacterial resistance: Ampicillin, 100 μg/mL
  Growth temperature: 37°C
  Growth strain: DH5alpha
  Copy number: High Copy
Gene/Insert
  Gene/Insert name: sgRNA expression cassettes and LacZ
  Species: A. thaliana (mustard weed)
  Insert size (bp): 975
  Promoter: Ath U6 promoter
  Cloning method: Restriction Enzyme; 5′ cloning site BsaI (not destroyed); 3′ cloning site BsaI (not destroyed)
  Sequencing primers: 5′ CCTGTATCGAGTGGTGATTTTGTG; 3′ CGCCAATATATCCTGTCAAACACTG
Terms and licenses: Academic/Nonprofit Terms; Industry Terms: Not Available to Industry
Depositor comments: sgRNA position entry clone, position 3. Modified based on pICH47751.
How to cite: pECNUS_P3 was a gift from Eunyoung Chae (Addgene plasmid # 194345 ; http://n2t.net/addgene:194345 ; RRID:Addgene_194345)
